>Addgene plasmid #183269 | CROP_C9_Puro_ADA | addgene full sequence | sequence record 362604 | Addgene NGS Result
TTTATGCTTCCGGCTCGTATGTTGTGTGGAATTGTGAGCGGATAACAATTTCACACAGGAAACAGCTATG
ACCATGATTACGCCAAGCGCGCAATTAACCCTCACTAAAGGGAACAAAAGCTGGAGCTGCAAGCTTAATG
TAGTCTTATGCAATACTCTTGTAGTCTTGCAACATGGTAACGATGAGTTAGCAACATGCCTTACAAGGAG
AGAAAAAGCACCGTGCATGCCGATTGGTGGAAGTAAGGTGGTACGATCGTGCCTTATTAGGAAGGCAACA
GACGGGTCTGACATGGATTGGACGAACCACTGAATTGCCGCATTGCAGAGATATTGTATTTAAGTGCCTA
GCTCGATACATAAACGGGTCTCTCTGGTTAGACCAGATCTGAGCCTGGGAGCTCTCTGGCTAACTAGGGA
ACCCACTGCTTAAGCCTCAATAAAGCTTGCCTTGAGTGCTTCAAGTAGTGTGTGCCCGTCTGTTGTGTGA
CTCTGGTAACTAGAGATCCCTCAGACCCTTTTAGTCAGTGTGGAAAATCTCTAGCAGTGGCGCCCGAACA
GGGACTTGAAAGCGAAAGGGAAACCAGAGGAGCTCTCTCGACGCAGGACTCGGCTTGCTGAAGCGCGCAC
GGCAAGAGGCGAGGGGCGGCGACTGGTGAGTACGCCAAAAATTTTGACTAGCGGAGGCTAGAAGGAGAGA
GATGGGTGCGAGAGCGTCAGTATTAAGCGGGGGAGAATTAGATCGCGATGGGAAAAAATTCGGTTAAGGC
CAGGGGGAAAGAAAAAATATAAATTAAAACATATAGTATGGGCAAGCAGGGAGCTAGAACGATTCGCAGT
TAATCCTGGCCTGTTAGAAACATCAGAAGGCTGTAGACAAATACTGGGACAGCTACAACCATCCCTTCAG
ACAGGATCAGAAGAACTTAGATCATTATATAATACAGTAGCAACCCTCTATTGTGTGCATCAAAGGATAG
AGATAAAAGACACCAAGGAAGCTTTAGACAAGATAGAGGAAGAGCAAAACAAAAGTAAGACCACCGCACA
GCAAGCGGCCGCTGATCTTCAGACCTGGAGGAGGAGATATGAGGGACAATTGGAGAAGTGAATTATATAA
ATATAAAGTAGTAAAAATTGAACCATTAGGAGTAGCACCCACCAAGGCAAAGAGAAGAGTGGTGCAGAGA
GAAAAAAGAGCAGTGGGAATAGGAGCTTTGTTCCTTGGGTTCTTGGGAGCAGCAGGAAGCACTATGGGCG
CAGCGTCAATGACGCTGACGGTACAGGCCAGACAATTATTGTCTGGTATAGTGCAGCAGCAGAACAATTT
GCTGAGGGCTATTGAGGCGCAACAGCATCTGTTGCAACTCACAGTCTGGGGCATCAAGCAGCTCCAGGCA
AGAATCCTGGCTGTGGAAAGATACCTAAAGGATCAACAGCTCCTGGGGATTTGGGGTTGCTCTGGAAAAC
TCATTTGCACCACTGCTGTGCCTTGGAATGCTAGTTGGAGTAATAAATCTCTGGAACAGATTTGGAATCA
CACGACCTGGATGGAGTGGGACAGAGAAATTAACAATTACACAAGCTTAATACACTCCTTAATTGAAGAA
TCGCAAAACCAGCAAGAAAAGAATGAACAAGAATTATTGGAATTAGATAAATGGGCAAGTTTGTGGAATT
GGTTTAACATAACAAATTGGCTGTGGTATATAAAATTATTCATAATGATAGTAGGAGGCTTGGTAGGTTT
AAGAATAGTTTTTGCTGTACTTTCTATAGTGAATAGAGTTAGGCAGGGATATTCACCATTATCGTTTCAG
AATCTTGAGACAAATGGCAGTATTCATCCACAATTTTAAAAGAAAAGGGGGGATTGGGGGGTACAGTGCA
GGGGAAAGAATAGTAGACATAATAGCAACAGACATACAAACTAAAGAATTACAAAAACAAATTACAAAAA
TTCAAAATTTTCGGGTTTATTACAGGGACAGCAGAGATCCACTTTGGCGCCGGCTCGAGGGGGCCCGGGT
GCAAAGATGGATAAAGTTTTAAACAGAGAGGAATCTTTGCAGCTAATGGACCTTCTAGGTCTTGAAAGGA
GTGGGAATTGGCTCCGTAGGTCTTGAAAGGAGTGGGAATTGGCTCCGGTGCCCGTCAGTGGGCAGAGCGC
ACATCGCCCACAGTCCCCGAGAAGTTGGGGGGAGGGGTCGGCAATTGATCCGGTGCCTAGAGAAGGTGGC
GCGGGGTAAACTGGGAAAGTGATGTCGTGTACTGGCTCCGCCTTTTTCCCGAGGGTGGGGGAGAACCGTA
TATAAGTGCAGTAGTCGCCGTGAACGTTCTTTTTCGCAACGGGTTTGCCGCCAGAACACAGGACCGGTTC
TAGAGCGCTGCCACCATGGACAAGAAGTACAGCATCGGCCTGGACATCGGCACCAACTCTGTGGGCTGGG
CCGTGATCACCGACGAGTACAAGGTGCCCAGCAAGAAATTCAAGGTGCTGGGCAACACCGACCGGCACAG
CATCAAGAAGAACCTGATCGGAGCCCTGCTGTTCGACAGCGGCGAAACAGCCGAGGCCACCCGGCTGAAG
AGAACCGCCAGAAGAAGATACACCAGACGGAAGAACCGGATCTGCTATCTGCAAGAGATCTTCAGCAACG
AGATGGCCAAGGTGGACGACAGCTTCTTCCACAGACTGGAAGAGTCCTTCCTGGTGGAAGAGGATAAGAA
GCACGAGCGGCACCCCATCTTCGGCAACATCGTGGACGAGGTGGCCTACCACGAGAAGTACCCCACCATC
TACCACCTGAGAAAGAAACTGGTGGACAGCACCGACAAGGCCGACCTGCGGCTGATCTATCTGGCCCTGG
CCCACATGATCAAGTTCCGGGGCCACTTCCTGATCGAGGGCGACCTGAACCCCGACAACAGCGACGTGGA
CAAGCTGTTCATCCAGCTGGTGCAGACCTACAACCAGCTGTTCGAGGAAAACCCCATCAACGCCAGCGGC
GTGGACGCCAAGGCCATCCTGTCTGCCAGACTGAGCAAGAGCAGACGGCTGGAAAATCTGATCGCCCAGC
TGCCCGGCGAGAAGAAGAATGGCCTGTTCGGAAACCTGATTGCCCTGAGCCTGGGCCTGACCCCCAACTT
CAAGAGCAACTTCGACCTGGCCGAGGATGCCAAACTGCAGCTGAGCAAGGACACCTACGACGACGACCTG
GACAACCTGCTGGCCCAGATCGGCGACCAGTACGCCGACCTGTTTCTGGCCGCCAAGAACCTGTCCGACG
CCATCCTGCTGAGCGACATCCTGAGAGTGAACACCGAGATCACCAAGGCCCCCCTGAGCGCCTCTATGAT
CAAGAGATACGACGAGCACCACCAGGACCTGACCCTGCTGAAAGCTCTCGTGCGGCAGCAGCTGCCTGAG
AAGTACAAAGAGATTTTCTTCGACCAGAGCAAGAACGGCTACGCCGGCTACATTGACGGCGGAGCCAGCC
AGGAAGAGTTCTACAAGTTCATCAAGCCCATCCTGGAAAAGATGGACGGCACCGAGGAACTGCTCGTGAA
GCTGAACAGAGAGGACCTGCTGCGGAAGCAGCGGACCTTCGACAACGGCAGCATCCCCCACCAGATCCAC
CTGGGAGAGCTGCACGCCATTCTGCGGCGGCAGGAAGATTTTTACCCATTCCTGAAGGACAACCGGGAAA
AGATCGAGAAGATCCTGACCTTCCGCATCCCCTACTACGTGGGCCCTCTGGCCAGGGGAAACAGCAGATT
CGCCTGGATGACCAGAAAGAGCGAGGAAACCATCACCCCCTGGAACTTCGAGGAAGTGGTGGACAAGGGC
GCTTCCGCCCAGAGCTTCATCGAGCGGATGACCAACTTCGATAAGAACCTGCCCAACGAGAAGGTGCTGC
CCAAGCACAGCCTGCTGTACGAGTACTTCACCGTGTATAACGAGCTGACCAAAGTGAAATACGTGACCGA
GGGAATGAGAAAGCCCGCCTTCCTGAGCGGCGAGCAGAAAAAGGCCATCGTGGACCTGCTGTTCAAGACC
AACCGGAAAGTGACCGTGAAGCAGCTGAAAGAGGACTACTTCAAGAAAATCGAGTGCTTCGACTCCGTGG
AAATCTCCGGCGTGGAAGATCGGTTCAACGCCTCCCTGGGCACATACCACGATCTGCTGAAAATTATCAA
GGACAAGGACTTCCTGGACAATGAGGAAAACGAGGACATTCTGGAAGATATCGTGCTGACCCTGACACTG
TTTGAGGACAGAGAGATGATCGAGGAACGGCTGAAAACCTATGCCCACCTGTTCGACGACAAAGTGATGA
AGCAGCTGAAGCGGCGGAGATACACCGGCTGGGGCAGGCTGAGCCGGAAGCTGATCAACGGCATCCGGGA
CAAGCAGTCCGGCAAGACAATCCTGGATTTCCTGAAGTCCGACGGCTTCGCCAACAGAAACTTCATGCAG
CTGATCCACGACGACAGCCTGACCTTTAAAGAGGACATCCAGAAAGCCCAGGTGTCCGGCCAGGGCGATA
GCCTGCACGAGCACATTGCCAATCTGGCCGGCAGCCCCGCCATTAAGAAGGGCATCCTGCAGACAGTGAA
GGTGGTGGACGAGCTCGTGAAAGTGATGGGCCGGCACAAGCCCGAGAACATCGTGATCGAAATGGCCAGA
GAGAACCAGACCACCCAGAAGGGACAGAAGAACAGCCGCGAGAGAATGAAGCGGATCGAAGAGGGCATCA
AAGAGCTGGGCAGCCAGATCCTGAAAGAACACCCCGTGGAAAACACCCAGCTGCAGAACGAGAAGCTGTA
CCTGTACTACCTGCAGAATGGGCGGGATATGTACGTGGACCAGGAACTGGACATCAACCGGCTGTCCGAC
TACGATGTGGACCATATCGTGCCTCAGAGCTTTCTGAAGGACGACTCCATCGACAACAAGGTGCTGACCA
GAAGCGACAAGAACCGGGGCAAGAGCGACAACGTGCCCTCCGAAGAGGTCGTGAAGAAGATGAAGAACTA
CTGGCGGCAGCTGCTGAACGCCAAGCTGATTACCCAGAGAAAGTTCGACAATCTGACCAAGGCCGAGAGA
GGCGGCCTGAGCGAACTGGATAAGGCCGGCTTCATCAAGAGACAGCTGGTGGAAACCCGGCAGATCACAA
AGCACGTGGCACAGATCCTGGACTCCCGGATGAACACTAAGTACGACGAGAATGACAAGCTGATCCGGGA
AGTGAAAGTGATCACCCTGAAGTCCAAGCTGGTGTCCGATTTCCGGAAGGATTTCCAGTTTTACAAAGTG
CGCGAGATCAACAACTACCACCACGCCCACGACGCCTACCTGAACGCCGTCGTGGGAACCGCCCTGATCA
AAAAGTACCCTAAGCTGGAAAGCGAGTTCGTGTACGGCGACTACAAGGTGTACGACGTGCGGAAGATGAT
CGCCAAGAGCGAGCAGGAAATCGGCAAGGCTACCGCCAAGTACTTCTTCTACAGCAACATCATGAACTTT
TTCAAGACCGAGATTACCCTGGCCAACGGCGAGATCCGGAAGCGGCCTCTGATCGAGACAAACGGCGAAA
CCGGGGAGATCGTGTGGGATAAGGGCCGGGATTTTGCCACCGTGCGGAAAGTGCTGAGCATGCCCCAAGT
GAATATCGTGAAAAAGACCGAGGTGCAGACAGGCGGCTTCAGCAAAGAGTCTATCCTGCCCAAGAGGAAC
AGCGATAAGCTGATCGCCAGAAAGAAGGACTGGGACCCTAAGAAGTACGGCGGCTTCGACAGCCCCACCG
TGGCCTATTCTGTGCTGGTGGTGGCCAAAGTGGAAAAGGGCAAGTCCAAGAAACTGAAGAGTGTGAAAGA
GCTGCTGGGGATCACCATCATGGAAAGAAGCAGCTTCGAGAAGAATCCCATCGACTTTCTGGAAGCCAAG
GGCTACAAAGAAGTGAAAAAGGACCTGATCATCAAGCTGCCTAAGTACTCCCTGTTCGAGCTGGAAAACG
GCCGGAAGAGAATGCTGGCCTCTGCCGGCGAACTGCAGAAGGGAAACGAACTGGCCCTGCCCTCCAAATA
TGTGAACTTCCTGTACCTGGCCAGCCACTATGAGAAGCTGAAGGGCTCCCCCGAGGATAATGAGCAGAAA
CAGCTGTTTGTGGAACAGCACAAGCACTACCTGGACGAGATCATCGAGCAGATCAGCGAGTTCTCCAAGA
GAGTGATCCTGGCCGACGCTAATCTGGACAAAGTGCTGTCCGCCTACAACAAGCACCGGGATAAGCCCAT
CAGAGAGCAGGCCGAGAATATCATCCACCTGTTTACCCTGACCAATCTGGGAGCCCCTGCCGCCTTCAAG
TACTTTGACACCACCATCGACCGGAAGAGGTACACCAGCACCAAAGAGGTGCTGGACGCCACCCTGATCC
ACCAGAGCATCACCGGCCTGTACGAGACACGGATCGACCTGTCTCAGCTGGGAGGCGACAAGCGACCTGC
CGCCACAAAGAAGGCTGGACAGGCTAAGAAGAAGAAAGATTACAAAGACGATGACGATAAGGGATCCGGC
GCAACAAACTTCTCTCTGCTGAAACAAGCCGGAGATGTCGAAGAGAATCCTGGACCGATGACCGAGTACA
AGCCCACGGTGCGCCTCGCCACCCGCGACGACGTCCCCAGGGCCGTACGCACCCTCGCCGCCGCGTTCGC
CGACTACCCCGCCACGCGCCACACCGTCGATCCGGACCGCCACATCGAGCGGGTCACCGAGCTGCAAGAA
CTCTTCCTCACGCGCGTCGGGCTCGACATCGGCAAGGTGTGGGTCGCGGACGACGGCGCCGCCGTGGCGG
TCTGGACCACGCCGGAGAGCGTCGAAGCGGGGGCGGTGTTCGCCGAGATCGGCCCGCGCATGGCCGAGTT
GAGCGGTTCCCGGCTGGCCGCGCAGCAACAGATGGAAGGCCTCCTGGCGCCGCACCGGCCCAAGGAGCCC
GCGTGGTTCCTGGCCACCGTCGGAGTCTCGCCCGACCACCAGGGCAAGGGTCTGGGCAGCGCCGTCGTGC
TCCCCGGAGTGGAGGCGGCCGAGCGCGCCGGGGTGCCCGCCTTCCTGGAGACCTCCGCGCCCCGCAACCT
CCCCTTCTACGAGCGGCTCGGCTTCACCGTCACCGCCGACGTCGAGGTGCCCGAAGGACCGCGCACCTGG
TGCATGACCCGCAAGCCCGGTGCCTGAACGCGTTAAGTCGACAATCAACCTCTGGATTACAAAATTTGTG
AAAGATTGACTGGTATTCTTAACTATGTTGCTCCTTTTACGCTATGTGGATACGCTGCTTTAATGCCTTT
GTATCATGCTATTGCTTCCCGTATGGCTTTCATTTTCTCCTCCTTGTATAAATCCTGGTTGCTGTCTCTT
TATGAGGAGTTGTGGCCCGTTGTCAGGCAACGTGGCGTGGTGTGCACTGTGTTTGCTGACGCAACCCCCA
CTGGTTGGGGCATTGCCACCACCTGTCAGCTCCTTTCCGGGACTTTCGCTTTCCCCCTCCCTATTGCCAC
GGCGGAACTCATCGCCGCCTGCCTTGCCCGCTGCTGGACAGGGGCTCGGCTGTTGGGCACTGACAATTCC
GTGGTGTTGTCGGGGAAATCATCGTCCTTTCCTTGGCTGCTCGCCTGTGTTGCCACCTGGATTCTGCGCG
GGACGTCCTTCTGCTACGTCCCTTCGGCCCTCAATCCAGCGGACCTTCCTTCCCGCGGCCTGCTGCCGGC
TCTGCGGCCTCTTCCGCGTCTTCGCCTTCGCCCTCAGACGAGTCGGATCTCCCTTTGGGCCGCCTCCCCG
CGTCGACTTTAAGACCAATGACTTACAAGGCAGCTGTAGATCTTAGCCACTTTTTAAAAGAAAAGGGGGG
ACTGGAAGGGCTAATTCACTCCCAACGAAGACAAGATTTCACCATTATCGTTTCAGACCCACCTCCCAAC
CCCGAGGGGACCCAGAGAGGGCCTATTTCCCATGATTCCTTCATATTTGCATATACGATACAAGGCTGTT
AGAGAGATAATTAGAATTAATTTGACTGTAAACACAAAGATATTAGTACAAAATACGTGACGTAGAAAGT
AATAATTTCTTGGGTAGTTTGCAGTTTTAAAATTATGTTTTAAAATGGACTATCATATGCTTACCGTAAC
TTGAAAGTATTTCGATTTCTTGGCTTTATATATCTTGTGGAAAGGACGAAACACCGATAGCCTCCCGGCA
GCCCCTGTTTTAGAGCTAGAAATAGCAAGTTAAAATAAGGCTAGTCCGTTATCAACTTGAAAAAGTGGCA
CCGAGTCGGTGCTTTTTTAAGCTTGGCGTAACTAGATCTTGAGACACTGCTTTTTGCTTGTACTGGGTCT
CTCTGGTTAGACCAGATCTGAGCCTGGGAGCTCTCTGGCTAACTAGGGAACCCACTGCTTAAGCCTCAAT
AAAGCTTGCCTTGAGTGCTTCAAGTAGTGTGTGCCCGTCTGTTGTGTGACTCTGGTAACTAGAGATCCCT
CAGACCCTTTTAGTCAGTGTGGAAAATCTCTAGCAGTACGTATAGTAGTTCATGTCATCTTATTATTCAG
TATTTATAACTTGCAAAGAAATGAATATCAGAGAGTGAGAGGAACTTGTTTATTGCAGCTTATAATGGTT
ACAAATAAAGCAATAGCATCACAAATTTCACAAATAAAGCATTTTTTTCACTGCATTCTAGTTGTGGTTT
GTCCAAACTCATCAATGTATCTTATCATGTCTGGCTCTAGCTATCCCGCCCCTAACTCCGCCCATCCCGC
CCCTAACTCCGCCCAGTTCCGCCCATTCTCCGCCCCATGGCTGACTAATTTTTTTTATTTATGCAGAGGC
CGAGGCCGCCTCGGCCTCTGAGCTATTCCAGAAGTAGTGAGGAGGCTTTTTTGGAGGCCTAGGGACGTAC
CCAATTCGCCCTATAGTGAGTCGTATTACGCGCGCTCACTGGCCGTCGTTTTACAACGTCGTGACTGGGA
AAACCCTGGCGTTACCCAACTTAATCGCCTTGCAGCACATCCCCCTTTCGCCAGCTGGCGTAATAGCGAA
GAGGCCCGCACCGATCGCCCTTCCCAACAGTTGCGCAGCCTGAATGGCGAATGGG
[124 nt withheld, positions 9156-9279]
C
[91 nt withheld, positions 9281-9371]
A
[49 nt withheld, positions 9373-9421]
CCTTTGACGTTGGAGTCCACGTTCTTT
[37 nt withheld, positions 9449-9485]
ACCCTATCTCGGTCTATTCTTTTGATTTATAAGGGATTTTGCCGATTTCGGCCTATTGGTTAAAAAATGA
GCTGATTTAACAAAAATTTAACGCGAATTTTAACAAAATATTAACGCTTACAATTTAGGTGGCACTTTTC
GGGGAAATGTGCGCGGAACCCCTATTTGTTTATTTTTCTAAATACATTCAAATATGTATCCGCTCATGAG
ACAATAACCCTGATAAATGCTTCAATAATATTGAAAAAGGAAGAGTATGAGTATTCAACATTTCCGTGTC
GCCCTTATTCCCTTTTTTGCGGCATTTTGCCTTCCTGTTTTTGCTCACCCAGAAACGCTGGTGAAAGTAA
AAGATGCTGAAGATCAGTTGGGTGCACGAGTGGGTTACATCGAACTGGATCTCAACAGCGGTAAGATCCT
TGAGAGTTTTCGCCCCGAAGAACGTTTTCCAATGATGAGCACTTTTAAAGTTCTGCTATGTGGCGCGGTA
TTATCCCGTATTGACGCCGGGCAAGAGCAACTCGGTCGCCGCATACACTATTCTCAGAATGACTTGGTTG
AGTACTCACCAGTCACAGAAAAGCATCTTACGGATGGCATGACAGTAAGAGAATTATGCAGTGCTGCCAT
AACCATGAGTGATAACACTGCGGCCAACTTACTTCTGACAACGATCGGAGGACCGAAGGAGCTAACCGCT
TTTTTGCACAACATGGGGGATCATGTAACTCGCCTTGATCGTTGGGAACCGGAGCTGAATGAAGCCATAC
CAAACGACGAGCGTGACACCACGATGCCTGTAGCAATGGCAACAACGTTGCGCAAACTATTAACTGGCGA
ACTACTTACTCTAGCTTCCCGGCAACAATTAATAGACTGGATGGAGGCGGATAAAGTTGCAGGACCACTT
CTGCGCTCGGCCCTTCCGGCTGGCTGGTTTATTGCTGATAAATCTGGAGCCGGTGAGCGTGGGTCTCGCG
GTATCATTGCAGCACTGGGGCCAGATGGTAAGCCCTCCCGTATCGTAGTTATCTACACGACGGGGAGTCA
GGCAACTATGGATGAACGAAATAGACAGATCGCTGAGATAGGTGCCTCACTGATTAAGCATTGGTAACTG
TCAGACCAAGTTTACTCATATATACTTTAGATTGATTTAAAACTTCATTTTTAATTTAAAAGGATCTAGG
TGAAGATCCTTTTTGATAATCTCATGACCAAAATCCCTTAACGTGAGTTTTCGTTCCACTGAGCGTCAGA
CCCCGTAGAAAAGATCAAAGGATCTTCTTGAGATCCTTTTTTTCTGCGCGTAATCTGCTGCTTGCAAACA
AAAAAACCACCGCTACCAGCGGTGGTTTGTTTGCCGGATCAAGAGCTACCAACTCTTTTTCCGAAGGTAA
CTGGCTTCAGCAGAGCGCAGATACCAAATACTGTTCTTCTAGTGTAGCCGTAGTTAGGCCACCACTTCAA
GAACTCTGTAGCACCGCCTACATACCTCGCTCTGCTAATCCTGTTACCAGTGGCTGCTGCCAGTGGCGAT
AAGTCGTGTCTTACCGGGTTGGACTCAAGACGATAGTTACCGGATAAGGCGCAGCGGTCGGGCTGAACGG
GGGGTTCGTGCACACAGCCCAGCTTGGAGCGAACGACCTACACCGAACTGAGATACCTACAGCGTGAGCT
ATGAGAAAGCGCCACGCTTCCCGAAGGGAGAAAGGCGGACAGGTATCCGGTAAGCGGCAGGGTCGGAACA
GGAGAGCGCACGAGGGAGCTTCCAGGGGGAAACGCCTGGTATCTTTATAGTCCTGTCGGGTTTCGCCACC
TCTGACTTGAGCGTCGATTTTTGTGATGCTCGTCAGGGGGGCGGAGCCTATGGAAAAACGCCAGCAACGC
GGCCTTTTTACGGTTCCTGGCCTTTTGCTGGCCTTTTGCTCACATGTTCTTTCCTGCGTTATCCCCTGAT
TCTGTGGATAACCGTATTACCGCCTTTGAGTGAGCTGATACCGCTCGCCGCAGCCGAACGACCGAGCGCA
GCGAGTCAGTGAGCGAGGAAGCGGAAGAGCGCCCAATACGCAAACCGCCTCTCCCCGCGCGTTGGCCGAT
TCATTAATGCAGCTGGCACGACAGGTTTCCCGACTGGAAAGCGGGCAGTGAGCGCAACGCAATTAATGTG
AGTTAGCTCACTCATTAGGCACCCCAGGCTTTACAC
Features (pLannotate 1.2.2; 30 found; start..end, strand, type, name):
     28..50      +  protein_bind   lac operator (fragment): The lac repressor binds to the lac operator to inhibit transcription in E. coli. This inhibition can be relieved by adding lactose or isopropyl-β-D-thiogalactopyranoside (IPTG). lac repressor encoded by lacI
     93..111     +  promoter       T3 promoter: promoter for bacteriophage T3 RNA polymerase
    139..365     +  promoter       RSV promoter: Rous sarcoma virus enhancer/promoter
    366..546     +  LTR            5' LTR (truncated): truncated 5' long terminal repeat (LTR) from HIV-1
    593..718     +  misc_feature   HIV-1 Ψ: packaging signal of human immunodeficiency virus type 1
    702..1065    +  CDS            HIV-1 gag (fragment): gag protein from human immunodeficiency virus 1; gag
   1211..1444    +  misc_feature   RRE: The Rev response element (RRE) of HIV-1 allows for Rev-dependent mRNA export from the nucleus to the cytoplasm.
   1854..1971    +  misc_feature   cPPT/CTS: central polypurine tract and central termination sequence of HIV-1
   2037..2103    +  CDS            small t antigen (fragment): SV40 (simian virus 40) small t antigen
   2117..2134    +  CDS            small t antigen (fragment): SV40 (simian virus 40) small t antigen
   2160..2371    +  promoter       EF-1α core promoter: core promoter for human elongation factor EF-1α
   2396..6499    +  CDS            Cas9: Cas9 (Csn1) endonuclease from the Streptococcus pyogenes Type II CRISPR/Cas system generates RNA-guided double strand breaks in DNA
   6638..7237    +  CDS            PuroR (fragment): puromycin N-acetyltransferase; pac from Streptomyces; confers resistance to puromycin
   7253..7841    +  misc_feature   WPRE: woodchuck hepatitis virus posttranscriptional regulatory element
   7837..7947    +  CDS            nef (fragment): NEF_HV1LA - Experimental evidence at protein level: Swiss-Prot protein existence level 1. Extracellular Nef protein targets CD4(+) T-lymphocytes for apoptosis by interacting with CXCR4 surface receptors. From Human immunodeficiency virus type 1 group M subtype B (isolate Lai) (HIV-1).
   7967..7993    +  CDS            Rev (fragment): human immunodeficiency virus 1 (HIV-1) Rev protein; rev; enhances nuclear export of unspliced and incompletely spliced viral mRNAs
   7997..8237    +  promoter       U6 promoter: RNA polymerase III promoter for human U6 snRNA
   8267..8342    +  misc_RNA       gRNA scaffold: guide RNA scaffold for the Streptococcus pyogenes CRISPR/Cas9 system
   8395..8575    +  LTR            5' LTR (truncated): truncated 5' long terminal repeat (LTR) from HIV-1
   8653..8774    +  polyA_signal   SV40 poly(A) signal: SV40 polyadenylation signal
   8814..8949    +  rep_origin     SV40 ori: SV40 origin of replication
   8970..8988    -  promoter       T7 promoter: promoter for bacteriophage T7 RNA polymerase
   8996..9151    +  CDS            lacZα (fragment): LacZα fragment of β-galactosidase; lacZ fragment
   9156..9584    +  rep_origin     f1 ori (sequence partly withheld): f1 bacteriophage origin of replication; arrow indicates direction of (+) strand synthesis
   9637..9741    +  promoter       AmpR promoter: bla
   9742..10602   +  CDS            AmpR: β-lactamase; bla; confers resistance to ampicillin, carbenicillin, and related antibiotics
  10773..11361   +  rep_origin     ori: high-copy-number ColE1/pMB1/pBR322/pUC origin of replication
  11544..11636   +  CDS            lacI (fragment): lac repressor; lacI; The lac repressor binds to the lac operator to inhibit transcription in E. coli. This inhibition can be relieved by adding lactose or isopropyl-β-D-thiogalactopyranoside (IPTG).
  11649..11670   +  protein_bind   CAP binding site: CAP binding activates transcription in the presence of cAMP. E. coli catabolite activator protein
  11685..24      +  promoter       lac promoter (across the origin): promoter for the E. coli lac operon
