[The description below was written by a language model from this plasmid's Addgene catalogue record and pLannotate feature annotations shown in this document.]
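Description:
CROP_C9_Puro_ADA is a lentiviral, all-in-one CRISPR knockout plasmid built on the CROPseq backbone and carrying a single guide RNA directed against the ADA gene. It is propagated in E. coli through a high-copy ColE1/pUC-type origin with ampicillin selection (AmpR under its own promoter). The backbone also retains an f1 origin, an SV40 origin and poly(A) signal, T3 and T7 promoters, and lac-derived remnants. The annotated sequence is 11,691 nt.

The transfer cassette follows a third-generation layout. An RSV promoter drives a truncated HIV-1 5' LTR, followed by the Ψ packaging signal with a gag fragment, the RRE for Rev-dependent export of the genomic RNA, and the cPPT/CTS. Downstream, an EF-1α core promoter drives Streptococcus pyogenes Cas9, followed in the same orientation by a puromycin N-acetyltransferase coding sequence and a WPRE that enhances transcript expression. The feature table does not annotate the element linking Cas9 to PuroR, so how the two are co-expressed is not stated. The human U6 promoter and gRNA scaffold, with a gap between them consistent with the ADA spacer, lie after the WPRE and immediately upstream of the second truncated LTR. This matches the CROPseq design, in which the guide cassette sits within the 3' LTR region. It is therefore copied during reverse transcription and also included in the polyadenylated Pol II transcript, which allows guide identity to be read from mRNA.

Transduced mammalian cells can be selected with puromycin and express both nuclease and guide from one integrated provirus. The associated work concerns screening for cancer vulnerabilities in engineered ex vivo cultures.
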