Addgene plasmid #183269: CROP_C9_Puro_ADA
Purpose: All-in-One CRISPRko system with a guide RNA that targets ADA gene
Depositing lab: Prashant Mali. Depositing organization: University of California, San Diego (UCSD). Publication: Integrated genome and tissue engineering enables screening of cancer vulnerabilities in physiologically relevant perfusable ex vivo cultures. Hu M, Lei XY, Larson JD, McAlonis M, Ford K, McDonald D, Mach K, Rusert JM, Wechsler-Reya RJ, Mali P. Biomaterials. 2022 Jan;280:121276. doi: 10.1016/j.biomaterials.2021.121276. Epub 2021 Dec 2. PubMed 34890975.
Backbone
  Vector backbone: CROPseq
  Vector type: Lentiviral
Growth in bacteria
  Bacterial resistance: Ampicillin, 100 μg/mL
  Growth temperature: 37°C
  Growth strain: NEB Stable
  Copy number: High Copy
Gene/Insert
  Gene/Insert name: ADA
  gRNA/shRNA sequence: ATAGCCTCCCGGCAGCCCCT
  Species: Synthetic
  Cloning method: Gibson Cloning
Terms and licenses: Academic/Nonprofit Terms; Industry Terms: Not Available to Industry
How to cite: CROP_C9_Puro_ADA was a gift from Prashant Mali (Addgene plasmid # 183269 ; http://n2t.net/addgene:183269 ; RRID:Addgene_183269)
